Addgene plasmid #38782: K-p25
Depositing lab: David Wang. Depositing organization: Washington University in Saint Louis. Publication: Identification of MW polyomavirus, a novel polyomavirus in human stool. Siebrasse EA, Reyes A, Lim ES, Zhao G, Mkakosya RS, Manary MJ, Gordon JI, Wang D. J Virol. 2012 Jun 27. 10.1128/JVI.01210-12 PubMed 22740408.
Backbone
  Vector backbone: pCR4.0
  Backbone manufacturer: Invitrogen
  Backbone size w/o insert (bp): 3956
  Total vector size (bp): 5162
  Vector type: Bacterial Expression
Growth in bacteria
  Bacterial resistance: Ampicillin, 100 μg/mL
  Growth temperature: 37°C
  Growth strain: Top10
  Copy number: High Copy
Gene/Insert
  Gene/Insert name: 203-1408 of MWPyV (alt names: VP2; VP3)
  Species: MW polyomavirus, strain MA095
  Insert size (bp): 1206
  GenBank ID: JQ898291
  Promoter: lac
  Cloning method: TOPO Cloning
  Sequencing primers: 5′ M13F; 3′ M13R
Terms and licenses: Academic/Nonprofit Terms; Industry Terms: Not Available to Industry
Depositor comments: Plasmid contains nucleotides 203-1408 of GenBank ID JQ898291
How to cite: K-p25 was a gift from David Wang (Addgene plasmid # 38782 ; http://n2t.net/addgene:38782 ; RRID:Addgene_38782)
