[The description below was written by a language model from this plasmid's Addgene catalogue record.]
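Description:
K-p25 is a TOPO-cloned subgenomic fragment of MW polyomavirus (MWPyV) carried in the pCR4.0 backbone from Invitrogen, a small high-copy bacterial cloning vector. The plasmid totals about 5.2 kb, of which roughly 4.0 kb is backbone, and it is maintained in E. coli under ampicillin selection. Although catalogued as a bacterial expression vector with a lac promoter listed, this reflects the standard layout of the TOPO cloning site, which sits downstream of the lac promoter. The record does not indicate that the insert was designed for, or is in frame for, protein production.

The 1,206 bp insert corresponds to nucleotides 203 to 1408 of the MWPyV strain MA095 genome, a region annotated with the alternative names VP2 and VP3. In polyomaviruses these are the minor capsid proteins, translated from overlapping reading frames in the late region, with VP3 sharing the C-terminal portion of VP2. The fragment is flanked by the M13 forward and reverse primer sites of the vector, which are the recorded sequencing primers and allow the insert to be read from both ends.

The plasmid comes from work describing the identification of MWPyV as a novel polyomavirus in human stool, and it appears to be one of the cloned pieces representing part of that viral genome. It can plausibly serve as a sequence-verified reference template for this region, for example as a PCR control or a source for subcloning the VP2/VP3 coding sequence, though the record does not state a specific intended application. No feature table was supplied, so the insert orientation relative to the lac promoter is not known.
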