>Addgene plasmid #38782 | K-p25 | depositor partial sequence | sequence record 48828 | Insert sequence
CAGACAACTCAGAAGTTTCCACCTCTTGGAGGCGGTCCAGAGTAACCTATGACTGTTGGCGGGAAGCCAA
TAACAGCAACTTTGACATTTCATCACGAGCCCTTTAAACGCCCTCTAGGCGGAGACGGAAGACAATTGAC
TCTTGGCACGGACGGAAGAGGAATGCCGTCTGCTCACCTTAGTTAACACGAGATTTTCTTTGGAAATACT
CCAAAGTACAGTAAGTATATGGGTGCTGTAATCTCTGTTATTCTTGATTTAATAGAATTAATATCAGTTA
CAGGCTTTGAGGCAGAAACTATAATTTCAGGGGAAGCAGCTGCTATAGTAGAATCACAGCTTTCCTCTTT
GGCAGTAATAGAAAATGCCTCAGCTGCCGAGGTTTTGTCTACATTTGGACTAAATGAAACTTCTTATTCT
TTACTAGTAAATTTTCCTCAAGCCTTTGAAAATGCTGTATATACTGCTCAATTAATTCAAACTATTTCTG
GGGCTAGTTCTCTTATAGCTGCTGGTATACAAACTCAACCTTTTCAAATATTTGATGCTGGTAGTAATAT
GGCTTTACAACAGTGGAGACCAGATTATTTTGATGTATTTATTCCTGGATATAGACACTTTGAATATTAT
TTTAATGTACTTTCTGGTTGGGGAGAAAGTTTAGTAAATACAGTTTCTAGAGCTTTTTGGGAAGCTTTAT
TGTCAGAAACCAGACAGACAGCAAGACTTTTAGCAAGCAATGCTGTAGATAATGTTTACAATGTTGGTGA
GCAGGGATTACAAAATATTCAAAATGCTTTGGTGGGATTAATAGAGGGTGCAAGATGGGCCTTAAGATTT
CCAGGAAATGTTTACCATAATTTAGAAATGTATTATGCACAATTACCAGGCCTTACTCCTCCACAAGTAA
GGTCAATTCAAAAGCGCTTAGAAGAAGCCAGAAATTATGGACCTTCTGTTCAAGTGGATGATTCTGAAAA
CTCAGTTTTTTCAGAACATTTAAGTGGAGACTATATATTTAGAGGAGAAGCTCCAGGAGGAGCAAGACAA
AGACAGACTCCTGATTGGATGCTACAATTAATTTTAGGAATACTTGGAGATATAACTCCTTTTTTTAAAG
AAGTGATTGAAGAAGTAGAAGGAGAGGAAAATGCCGACTAAAAGAAAGACTGTTTGTACTAAAACTGTTT
GTACCAGGGCAGATGC
