>Addgene plasmid #38782 | K-p25 | addgene partial sequence | sequence record 51537 | M13rev
AAGGGACTAGTCCTGCAGGTTTAAACGAATTCGCCCTTGCATCTGCCCTGGTACAAACAGTTTTAGTACA
AACAGTCTTTCTTTTAGTCGGCATTTTCCTCTCCTTCTACTTCTTCAATCACTTCTTTAAAAAAAGGAGT
TATATCTCCAAGTATTCCTAAAATTAATTGTAGCATCCAATCAGGAGTCTGTCTTTGTCTTGCTCCTCCT
GGAGCTTCTCCTCTAAATATATAGTCTCCACTTAAATGTTCTGAAAAAACTGAGTTTTCAGAATCATCCA
CTTGAACAGAAGGTCCATAATTTCTGGCTTCTTCTAAGCGCTTTTGAATTGACCTTACTTGTGGAGGAGT
AAGGCCTGGTAATTGTGCATAATACATTTCTAAATTATGGTAAACATTTCCTGGAAATCTTAAGGCCCAT
CTTGCACCCTCTATTAATCCCACCAAAGCATTTTGAATATTTTGTAATCCCTGCTCACCAACATTGTAAA
CATTATCTACAGCATTGCTTGCTAAAAGTCTTGCTGTCTGTCTGGTTTCTGACAATAAAGCTTCCCAAAA
AGCTCTAGAAACTGTATTTACTAAACTTTCTCCCCAACCAGAAAGTACATTAAAATAATATTCAAAGTGT
CTATATCCAGGAATAAATACATCAAAATAATCTGGTCTCCACTGTTGTAAAGCCATATTACTACCAGCAT
CAAATATTTGAAAAGGTTGAGTTTGTATACCAGCAGCTATAAGAGAACTAGCCCCAGAAATAGTTTGAAT
TAATTGAGCAGTATATACAGCATTTTC
