>Addgene plasmid #38782 | K-p25 | addgene partial sequence | sequence record 51700 | M13pUC-Fwd 5'-CCCAGTCACGACGTTGTAAAACG-3'
CGACTCCTATAGGGCGAATTGAATTTAGCGGCCGCGAATTCGCCCTTCAGACAACTCAGAAGTTTCCACC
TCTTGGAGGCGGTCCAGAGTAACCTATGACTGTTGGCGGGAAGCCAATAACAGCAACTTTGACATTTCAT
CACGAGCCCTTTAAACGCCCTCTAGGCGGAGACGGAAGACAATTGACTCTTGGCACGGACGGAAGAGGAA
TGCCGTCTGCTCACCTTAGTTAACACGAGATTTTCTTTGGAAATACTCCAAAGTACAGTAAGTATATGGG
TGCTGTAATCTCTGTTATTCTTGATTTAATAGAATTAATATCAGTTACAGGCTTTGAGGCAGAAACTATA
ATTTCAGGGGAAGCAGCTGCTATAGTAGAATCACAGCTTTCCTCTTTGGCAGTAATAGAAAATGCCTCAG
CTGCCGAGGTTTTGTCTACATTTGGACTAAATGAAACTTCTTATTCTTTACTAGTAAATTTTCCTCAAGC
CTTTGAAAATGCTGTATATACTGCTCAATTAATTCAAACTATTTCTGGGGCTAGTTCTCTTATAGCTGCT
GGTATACAAACTCAACCTTTTCAAATATTTGATGCTGGTAGTAATATGGCTTTACAACAGTGGAGACCAG
ATTATTTTGATGTATTTATTCCTGGATATAGACACTTTGAATATTATTTTAATGTACTTTCTGGTTGGGG
AGAAAGTTTAGTAAATACAGTTTCTAGAGCTTTTTGGGAAGCTTTATTGTCAGAAACCAGACAGACAGCA
AGACTTTTAGCAAGCAATGCTGTAGATAATG
